>Addgene plasmid #188669 | SGEP-sh-Hs-PHGDH-1883 | addgene full sequence | sequence record 375055 | Addgene NGS Result
CGCGGAACCCCTATTTGTTTATTTTTCTAAATACATTCAAATATGTATCCGCTCATGAGACAATAACCCT
GATAAATGCTTCAATAATATTGAAAAAGGAAGAGTATGAGTATTCAACATTTCCGTGTCGCCCTTATTCC
CTTTTTTGCGGCATTTTGCCTTCCTGTTTTTGCTCACCCAGAAACGCTGGTGAAAGTAAAAGATGCTGAA
GATCAGTTGGGTGCACGAGTGGGTTACATCGAACTGGATCTCAACAGCGGTAAGATCCTTGAGAGTTTTC
GCCCCGAAGAACGTTTTCCAATGATGAGCACTTTTAAAGTTCTGCTATGTGGCGCGGTATTATCCCGTAT
TGACGCCGGGCAAGAGCAACTCGGTCGCCGCATACACTATTCTCAGAATGACTTGGTTGAGTACTCACCA
GTCACAGAAAAGCATCTTACGGATGGCATGACAGTAAGAGAATTATGCAGTGCTGCCATAACCATGAGTG
ATAACACTGCGGCCAACTTACTTCTGACAACGATCGGAGGACCGAAGGAGCTAACCGCTTTTTTGCACAA
CATGGGGGATCATGTAACTCGCCTTGATCGTTGGGAACCGGAGCTGAATGAAGCCATACCAAACGACGAG
CGTGACACCACGATGCCTGTAGCAATGGCAACAACGTTGCGCAAACTATTAACTGGCGAACTACTTACTC
TAGCTTCCCGGCAACAATTAATAGACTGGATGGAGGCGGATAAAGTTGCAGGACCACTTCTGCGCTCGGC
CCTTCCGGCTGGCTGGTTTATTGCTGATAAATCTGGAGCCGGTGAGCGTGGGTCTCGCGGTATCATTGCA
GCACTGGGGCCAGATGGTAAGCCCTCCCGTATCGTAGTTATCTACACGACGGGGAGTCAGGCAACTATGG
ATGAACGAAATAGACAGATCGCTGAGATAGGTGCCTCACTGATTAAGCATTGGTAACTGTCAGACCAAGT
TTACTCATATATACTTTAGATTGATTTAAAACTTCATTTTTAATTTAAAAGGATCTAGGTGAAGATCCTT
TTTGATAATCTCATGACCAAAATCCCTTAACGTGAGTTTTCGTTCCACTGAGCGTCAGACCCCGTAGAAA
AGATCAAAGGATCTTCTTGAGATCCTTTTTTTCTGCGCGTAATCTGCTGCTTGCAAACAAAAAAACCACC
GCTACCAGCGGTGGTTTGTTTGCCGGATCAAGAGCTACCAACTCTTTTTCCGAAGGTAACTGGCTTCAGC
AGAGCGCAGATACCAAATACTGTTCTTCTAGTGTAGCCGTAGTTAGGCCACCACTTCAAGAACTCTGTAG
CACCGCCTACATACCTCGCTCTGCTAATCCTGTTACCAGTGGCTGCTGCCAGTGGCGATAAGTCGTGTCT
TACCGGGTTGGACTCAAGACGATAGTTACCGGATAAGGCGCAGCGGTCGGGCTGAACGGGGGGTTCGTGC
ACACAGCCCAGCTTGGAGCGAACGACCTACACCGAACTGAGATACCTACAGCGTGAGCTATGAGAAAGCG
CCACGCTTCCCGAAGGGAGAAAGGCGGACAGGTATCCGGTAAGCGGCAGGGTCGGAACAGGAGAGCGCAC
GAGGGAGCTTCCAGGGGGAAACGCCTGGTATCTTTATAGTCCTGTCGGGTTTCGCCACCTCTGACTTGAG
CGTCGATTTTTGTGATGCTCGTCAGGGGGGCGGAGCCTATGGAAAAACGCCAGCAACGCGGCCTTTTTAC
GGTTCCTGGCCTTTTGCTGGCCTTTTGCTCACATGTTCTTTCCTGCGTTATCCCCTGATTCTGTGGATAA
CCGTATTACCGCCTTTGAGTGAGCTGATACCGCTCGCCGCAGCCGAACGACCGAGCGCAGCGAGTCAGTG
AGCGAGGAAGCGGAAGAGCGCCCAATACGCAAACCGCCTCTCCCCGCGCGTTGGCCGATTCATTAATGCA
GCTGGCACGACAGGTTTCCCGACTGGAAAGCGGGCAGTGAGCGCAACGCAATTAATGTGAGTTAGCTCAC
TCATTAGGCACCCCAGGCTTTACACTTTATGCTTCCGGCTCGTATGTTGTGTGGAATTGTGAGCGGATAA
CAATTTCACACAGGAAACAGCTATGACCATGATTACGCCAAGCGCGCAATTAACCCTCACTAAAGGGAAC
AAAAGCTGGAGCTGCAAGCTTAATGTAGTCTTATGCAATACTCTTGTAGTCTTGCAACATGGTAACGATG
AGTTAGCAACATGCCTTACAAGGAGAGAAAAAGCACCGTGCATGCCGATTGGTGGAAGTAAGGTGGTACG
ATCGTGCCTTATTAGGAAGGCAACAGACGGGTCTGACATGGATTGGACGAACCACTGAATTGCCGCATTG
CAGAGATATTGTATTTAAGTGCCTAGCTCGATACATAAACGGGTCTCTCTGGTTAGACCAGATCTGAGCC
TGGGAGCTCTCTGGCTAACTAGGGAACCCACTGCTTAAGCCTCAATAAAGCTTGCCTTGAGTGCTTCAAG
TAGTGTGTGCCCGTCTGTTGTGTGACTCTGGTAACTAGAGATCCCTCAGACCCTTTTAGTCAGTGTGGAA
AATCTCTAGCAGTGGCGCCCGAACAGGGACTTGAAAGCGAAAGGGAAACCAGAGGAGCTCTCTCGACGCA
GGACTCGGCTTGCTGAAGCGCGCACGGCAAGAGGCGAGGGGCGGCGACTGGTGAGTACGCCAAAAATTTT
GACTAGCGGAGGCTAGAAGGAGAGAGATGGGTGCGAGAGCGTCAGTATTAAGCGGGGGAGAATTAGATCG
CGATGGGAAAAAATTCGGTTAAGGCCAGGGGGAAAGAAAAAATATAAATTAAAACATATAGTATGGGCAA
GCAGGGAGCTAGAACGATTCGCAGTTAATCCTGGCCTGTTAGAAACATCAGAAGGCTGTAGACAAATACT
GGGACAGCTACAACCATCCCTTCAGACAGGATCAGAAGAACTTAGATCATTATATAATACAGTAGCAACC
CTCTATTGTGTGCATCAAAGGATAGAGATAAAAGACACCAAGGAAGCTTTAGACAAGATAGAGGAAGAGC
AAAACAAAAGTAAGACCACCGCACAGCAAGCGGCCGCTGATCTTCAGACCTGGAGGAGGAGATATGAGGG
ACAATTGGAGAAGTGAATTATATAAATATAAAGTAGTAAAAATTGAACCATTAGGAGTAGCACCCACCAA
GGCAAAGAGAAGAGTGGTGCAGAGAGAAAAAAGAGCAGTGGGAATAGGAGCTTTGTTCCTTGGGTTCTTG
GGAGCAGCAGGAAGCACTATGGGCGCAGCGTCAATGACGCTGACGGTACAGGCCAGACAATTATTGTCTG
GTATAGTGCAGCAGCAGAACAATTTGCTGAGGGCTATTGAGGCGCAACAGCATCTGTTGCAACTCACAGT
CTGGGGCATCAAGCAGCTCCAGGCAAGAATCCTGGCTGTGGAAAGATACCTAAAGGATCAACAGCTCCTG
GGGATTTGGGGTTGCTCTGGAAAACTCATTTGCACCACTGCTGTGCCTTGGAATGCTAGTTGGAGTAATA
AATCTCTGGAACAGATTTGGAATCACACGACCTGGATGGAGTGGGACAGAGAAATTAACAATTACACAAG
CTTAATACACTCCTTAATTGAAGAATCGCAAAACCAGCAAGAAAAGAATGAACAAGAATTATTGGAATTA
GATAAATGGGCAAGTTTGTGGAATTGGTTTAACATAACAAATTGGCTGTGGTATATAAAATTATTCATAA
TGATAGTAGGAGGCTTGGTAGGTTTAAGAATAGTTTTTGCTGTACTTTCTATAGTGAATAGAGTTAGGCA
GGGATATTCACCATTATCGTTTCAGACCCACCTCCCAACCCCGAGGGGACCCGACAGGCCCGAAGGAATA
GAAGAAGAAGGTGGAGAGAGAGACAGAGACAGATCCATTCGATTAGTGAACGGATCTCGACGGTATCGGT
TAACTTTTAAAAGAAAAGGGGGGATTGGGGGGTACAGTGCAGGGGAAAGAATAGTAGACATAATAGCAAC
AGACATACAAACTAAAGAATTACAAAAACAAATTACAAAAATTCAAAATTTTATCGATCACGAGACTAGC
CTCGATCGAGCTAGCTGCAGTAACGCCATTTTGCAAGGCATGGAAAAATACCAAACCAAGAATAGAGAAG
TTCAGATCAAGGGCGGGTACATGAAAATAGCTAACGTTGGGCCAAACAGGATATCTGCGGTGAGCAGTTT
CGGCCCCGGCCCGGGGCCAAGAACAGATGGTCACCGCAGTTTCGGCCCCGGCCCGAGGCCAAGAACAGAT
GGTCCCCAGATATGGCCCAACCCTCAGCAGTTTCTTAAGACCCATCAGATGTTTCCAGGCTCCCCCAAGG
ACCTGAAATGACCCTGCGCCTTATTTGAATTAACCAATCAGCCTGCTTCTCGCTTCTGTTCGCGCGCTTC
TGCTTCCCGAGCTCTATAAAAGAGCTCACAACCCCTCACTCGGCGCGCCAGTCCTCCGACAGACTGAGTC
GGCCGGTGGATCTACCGGTGGATCCACCATGGTGAGCAAGGGCGAGGAGCTGTTCACCGGGGTGGTGCCC
ATCCTGGTCGAGCTGGACGGCGACGTAAACGGCCACAAGTTCAGCGTGTCTGGCGAGGGCGAGGGCGATG
CCACCTACGGCAAGCTGACCCTGAAGTTCATCTGCACCACCGGCAAGCTGCCCGTGCCCTGGCCCACCCT
CGTGACCACCCTGACCTACGGCGTGCAGTGCTTCAGCCGCTACCCCGACCACATGAAGCAGCACGACTTC
TTCAAGTCCGCCATGCCCGAAGGCTACGTCCAGGAGCGCACCATCTTCTTCAAGGACGACGGCAACTACA
AGACCCGCGCCGAGGTGAAGTTCGAGGGCGACACCCTGGTGAACCGCATCGAGCTGAAGGGCATCGACTT
CAAGGAGGACGGCAACATCCTGGGGCACAAGCTGGAGTACAACTACAACAGCCACAACGTCTATATCATG
GCCGACAAGCAGAAGAACGGCATCAAGGCGAACTTCAAGATCCGCCACAACATCGAGGACGGCAGCGTGC
AGCTCGCCGACCACTACCAGCAGAACACCCCCATCGGCGACGGCCCCGTGCTGCTGCCCGACAACCACTA
CCTGAGCACCCAGTCCGCCCTGAGCAAAGACCCCAACGAGAAGCGCGATCACATGGTCCTGCTGGAGTTC
GTGACCGCCGCCGGGATCACTCTCGGCATGGACGAGCTGTACAAGTAATGACGTACGGCGGCCGCCTCGA
CTAGGGATAACAGGGTAATTGTTTGAATGAGGCTTCAGTACTTTACAGAATCGTTGCCTGCACATCTTGG
AAACACTTGCTGGGATTACTTCGACTTCTTAACCCAACAGAAGGCTCGAGAAGGTATATTGCTGTTGACA
GTGAGCGATGTGATCAATAGGGAGAGAAATAGTGAAGCCACAGATGTATTTCTCTCCCTATTGATCACAG
TGCCTACTGCCTCGGACTTCAAGGGGCTAGAATTCGAGCAATTATCTTGTTTACTAAAACTGAATACCTT
GCTATCTCTTTGATACATTTTTACAAAGCTGAATTAAAATGGTATAAATTAAATCACTTTTTTCAATTGA
CGCGTAATTCTACCGGGTAGGGGAGGCGCTTTTCCCAAGGCAGTCTGGAGCATGCGCTTTAGCAGCCCCG
CTGGGCACTTGGCGCTACACAAGTGGCCTCTGGCCTCGCACACATTCCACATCCACCGGTAGGCGCCAAC
CGGCTCCGTTCTTTGGTGGCCCCTTCGCGCCACCTTCTACTCCTCCCCTAGTCAGGAAGTTCCCCCCCGC
CCCGCAGCTCGCGTCGTGCAGGACGTGACAAATGGAAGTAGCACGTCTCACTAGTCTCGTGCAGATGGAC
AGCACCGCTGAGCAATGGAAGCGGGTAGGCCTTTGGGGCAGCGGCCAATAGCAGCTTTGCTCCTTCGCTT
TCTGGGCTCAGAGGCTGGGAAGGGGTGGGTCCGGGGGCGGGCTCAGGGGCGGGCTCAGGGGCGGGGCGGG
CGCCCGAAGGTCCTCCGGAGGCCCGGCATTCTGCACGCTTCAAAAGCGCACGTCTGCCGCGCTGTTCTCC
TCTTCCTCATCTCCGGGCCTTTCGACCTGCAGCCCAAGCTTACCATGACCGAGTACAAGCCCACGGTGCG
CCTCGCCACCCGCGACGACGTCCCCAGGGCCGTACGCACCCTCGCCGCCGCGTTCGCCGACTACCCCGCC
ACGCGCCACACCGTCGATCCGGACCGCCACATCGAGCGGGTCACCGAGCTGCAAGAACTCTTCCTCACGC
GCGTCGGGCTCGACATCGGCAAGGTGTGGGTCGCGGACGACGGCGCCGCGGTGGCGGTCTGGACCACGCC
GGAGAGCGTCGAAGCGGGGGCGGTGTTCGCCGAGATCGGCCCGCGCATGGCCGAGTTGAGCGGTTCCCGG
CTGGCCGCGCAGCAACAGATGGAAGGCCTCCTGGCGCCGCACCGGCCCAAGGAGCCCGCGTGGTTCCTGG
CCACCGTCGGCGTCTCGCCCGACCACCAGGGCAAGGGTCTGGGCAGCGCCGTCGTGCTCCCCGGAGTGGA
GGCGGCCGAGCGCGCCGGGGTGCCCGCCTTCCTGGAGACCTCCGCGCCCCGCAACCTCCCCTTCTACGAG
CGGCTCGGCTTCACCGTCACCGCCGACGTCGAGGTGCCCGAAGGACCGCGCACCTGGTGCATGACCCGCA
AGCCCGGTGCCTGACGCCCGCCCCACGACCCGCAGCGCCCGACCGAAAGGAGCGCACGACCCCATGCATG
TCGACTTCGAAACGCGTCTGGAACAATCAACCTCTGGATTACAAAATTTGTGAAAGATTGACTGGTATTC
TTAACTATGTTGCTCCTTTTACGCTATGTGGATACGCTGCTTTAATGCCTTTGTATCATGCTATTGCTTC
CCGTATGGCTTTCATTTTCTCCTCCTTGTATAAATCCTGGTTGCTGTCTCTTTATGAGGAGTTGTGGCCC
GTTGTCAGGCAACGTGGCGTGGTGTGCACTGTGTTTGCTGACGCAACCCCCACTGGTTGGGGCATTGCCA
CCACCTGTCAGCTCCTTTCCGGGACTTTCGCTTTCCCCCTCCCTATTGCCACGGCGGAACTCATCGCCGC
CTGCCTTGCCCGCTGCTGGACAGGGGCTCGGCTGTTGGGCACTGACAATTCCGTGGTGTTGTCGGGGAAG
CTGACGTCCTTTCCATGGCTGCTCGCCTGTGTTGCCACCTGGATTCTGCGCGGGACGTCCTTCTGCTACG
TCCCTTCGGCCCTCAATCCAGCGGACCTTCCTTCCCGCGGCCTGCTGCCGGCTCTGCGGCCTCTTCCGCG
TCTTCGCCTTCGCCCTCAGACGAGTCGGATCTCCCTTTGGGCCGCCTCCCCGCCTGGAATTAATTCTGCA
GTCGAGACCTAGAAAAACATGGAGCAATCACAAGTAGCAATACAGCAGCTACCAATGCTGATTGTGCCTG
GCTAGAAGCACAAGAGGAGGAGGAGGTGGGTTTTCCAGTCACACCTCAGGTACCTTTAAGACCAATGACT
TACAAGGCAGCTGTAGATCTTAGCCACTTTTTAAAAGAAAAGGGGGGACTGGAAGGGCTAATTCACTCCC
AACGAAGACAAGATCTGCTTTTTGCTTGTACTGGGTCTCTCTGGTTAGACCAGATCTGAGCCTGGGAGCT
CTCTGGCTAACTAGGGAACCCACTGCTTAAGCCTCAATAAAGCTTGCCTTGAGTGCTTCAAGTAGTGTGT
GCCCGTCTGTTGTGTGACTCTGGTAACTAGAGATCCCTCAGACCCTTTTAGTCAGTGTGGAAAATCTCTA
GCAGTAGTAGTTCATGTCATCTTATTATTCAGTATTTATAACTTGCAAAGAAATGAATATCAGAGAGTGA
GAGGAACTTGTTTATTGCAGCTTATAATGGTTACAAATAAAGCAATAGCATCACAAATTTCACAAATAAA
GCATTTTTTTCACTGCATTCTAGTTGTGGTTTGTCCAAACTCATCAATGTATCTTATCATGTCTGGCTCT
AGCTATCCCGCCCCTAACTCCGCCCATCCCGCCCCTAACTCCGCCCAGTTCCGCCCATTCTCCGCCCCAT
GGCTGACTAATTTTTTTTATTTATGCAGAGGCCGAGGCCGCCTCGGCCTCTGAGCTATTCCAGAAGTAGT
GAGGAGGCTTTTTTGGAGGCCTAGGGACGTACCCAATTCGCCCTATAGTGAGTCGTATTACGCGCGCTCA
CTGGCCGTCGTTTTACAACGTCGTGACTGGGAAAACCCTGGCGTTACCCAACTTAATCGCCTTGCAGCAC
ATCCCCCTTTCGCCAGCTGGCGTAATAGCGAAGAGGCCCGCACCGATCGCCCTTCCCAACAGTTGCGCAG
CCTGAATGGCGAATGGG
[124 nt withheld, positions 8488-8611]
C
[91 nt withheld, positions 8613-8703]
A
[49 nt withheld, positions 8705-8753]
CCTTTGACGTTGGAGTCCACGTTCTTT
[37 nt withheld, positions 8781-8817]
ACCCTATCTCGGTCTATTCTTTTGATTTATAAGGGATTTTGCCGATTTCGGCCTATTGGTTAAAAAATGA
GCTGATTTAACAAAAATTTAACGCGAATTTTAACAAAATATTAACGCTTACAATTTAGGTGGCACTTTTC
GGGGAAATGTG
Features (pLannotate 1.2.2; 28 found; start..end, strand, type, name):
      1..105     +  promoter       AmpR promoter: bla
    106..966     +  CDS            AmpR: β-lactamase; bla; confers resistance to ampicillin, carbenicillin, and related antibiotics
   1137..1725    +  rep_origin     ori: high-copy-number ColE1/pMB1/pBR322/pUC origin of replication
   1908..2000    +  CDS            lacI (fragment): lac repressor; lacI; The lac repressor binds to the lac operator to inhibit transcription in E. coli. This inhibition can be relieved by adding lactose or isopropyl-β-D-thiogalactopyranoside (IPTG).
   2013..2034    +  protein_bind   CAP binding site: CAP binding activates transcription in the presence of cAMP. E. coli catabolite activator protein
   2049..2079    +  promoter       lac promoter: promoter for the E. coli lac operon
   2087..2103    +  protein_bind   lac operator: The lac repressor binds to the lac operator to inhibit transcription in E. coli. This inhibition can be relieved by adding lactose or isopropyl-β-D-thiogalactopyranoside (IPTG). lac repressor encoded by lacI
   2148..2166    +  promoter       T3 promoter: promoter for bacteriophage T3 RNA polymerase
   2194..2420    +  promoter       RSV promoter: Rous sarcoma virus enhancer/promoter
   2421..2601    +  LTR            5' LTR (truncated): truncated 5' long terminal repeat (LTR) from HIV-1
   2648..2773    +  misc_feature   HIV-1 Ψ: packaging signal of human immunodeficiency virus type 1
   2757..3120    +  CDS            HIV-1 gag (fragment): gag protein from human immunodeficiency virus 1; gag
   3266..3499    +  misc_feature   RRE: The Rev response element (RRE) of HIV-1 allows for Rev-dependent mRNA export from the nucleus to the cytoplasm.
   3876..3976    +  CDS            Rev (fragment): human immunodeficiency virus 1 (HIV-1) Rev protein; rev; enhances nuclear export of unspliced and incompletely spliced viral mRNAs
   3995..4112    +  misc_feature   cPPT/CTS: central polypurine tract and central termination sequence of HIV-1
   4150..4551    +  promoter       SFFV promoter: spleen focus-forming virus long terminal repeat (LTR) promoter
   4579..5298    +  CDS            EGFP: the original enhanced GFP (Yang et al., 1996) mammalian codon-optimized
   5534..5660    +  ncRNA          3' miR-30a: sequence downstream of the 71-nt precursor of the human miR-30a microRNA (Zeng et al., 2002) miRNA
   5685..6184    +  promoter       PGK promoter: mouse phosphoglycerate kinase 1 promoter
   6205..6804    +  CDS            PuroR: puromycin N-acetyltransferase; pac from Streptomyces alboniger; confers resistance to puromycin
   6885..7473    +  misc_feature   WPRE: woodchuck hepatitis virus posttranscriptional regulatory element
   7490..7678    +  CDS            nef (fragment): NEF_HV1Z2 - Experimental evidence at protein level: Swiss-Prot protein existence level 1. Extracellular Nef protein targets CD4(+) T-lymphocytes for apoptosis by interacting with CXCR4 surface receptors. From Human immunodeficiency virus type 1 group M subtype D (isolate Z2/CDC-Z34) (HIV-1).
   7680..7913    +  LTR            3' LTR (ΔU3): self-inactivating 3' long terminal repeat (LTR) from HIV-1
   7985..8106    +  polyA_signal   SV40 poly(A) signal: SV40 polyadenylation signal
   8146..8281    +  rep_origin     SV40 ori: SV40 origin of replication
   8302..8320    -  promoter       T7 promoter: promoter for bacteriophage T7 RNA polymerase
   8328..8483    +  CDS            lacZα (fragment): LacZα fragment of β-galactosidase; lacZ fragment
   8488..8916    +  rep_origin     f1 ori (sequence partly withheld): f1 bacteriophage origin of replication; arrow indicates direction of (+) strand synthesis
