[The description below was written by a language model from this plasmid's Addgene catalogue record and pLannotate feature annotations shown in this document.]
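Description:
SGEP-sh-Hs-PHGDH-1883 is a third-generation, self-inactivating lentiviral shRNA vector built on the pRRL backbone, carrying a hairpin directed against human PHGDH (phosphoglycerate dehydrogenase, the first enzyme of the serine biosynthesis pathway). It is propagated in E. coli through a high-copy ColE1/pUC-type origin with ampicillin selection from the bla gene. The backbone also retains an f1 origin, an SV40 origin and leftover lac/lacZα, T3 and T7 cloning-vector elements. The catalogue lists the vector type as both lentiviral and CRISPR, but nothing in the feature table indicates a Cas protein or guide RNA scaffold, and the stated purpose is shRNA.

The viral portion begins with an RSV promoter fused to a truncated HIV-1 5' LTR, which allows Tat-independent production of genomic RNA in packaging cells. It is followed by the Ψ packaging signal with a partial gag sequence, the RRE for Rev-dependent nuclear export, and the cPPT/CTS. Inside the provirus, an SFFV promoter drives EGFP. The 97 bp shRNA insert lies downstream of that coding sequence in a microRNA context, as shown by the annotated 3' miR-30a flank, so the hairpin is processed from the same Pol II transcript that encodes the fluorescent reporter, and GFP signal reports on shRNA expression. A separate mouse PGK promoter drives puromycin N-acetyltransferase for selection of transduced cells. A WPRE enhances transcript expression, and the ΔU3 3' LTR inactivates the viral promoter after integration.

The construct is suited to stable, constitutive knockdown of PHGDH in human cells, with transduced populations tracked by EGFP or enriched with puromycin.
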