Addgene plasmid #188669: SGEP-sh-Hs-PHGDH-1883
Purpose: shRNA
Depositing lab: Lewis Cantley. Depositing organization: Cornell University.
Backbone
  Vector backbone: pRRL
  Vector type: Lentiviral, CRISPR
Growth in bacteria
  Bacterial resistance: Ampicillin, 100 μg/mL
  Growth temperature: 30°C
  Growth strain: NEB Stable
  Copy number: High Copy
Gene/Insert
  Gene/Insert name: shPHGDH
  gRNA/shRNA sequence: TGCTGTTGACAGTGAGCGATGTGATCAATAGGGAGAGAAATAGTGAAGCCACAGATGTATTTCTCTCCCTATTGATCACAGTGCCTACTGCCTCGGA
  Species: H. sapiens (human)
  Insert size (bp): 97
  Mutation: WT
  Entrez Gene: PHGDH (a.k.a. 3-PGDH, 3PGDH, HEL-S-113, NLS, NLS1, PDG, PGAD, PGD, PGDH, PHGDHD, SERA)
  Cloning method: Restriction Enzyme; 5′ cloning site Unknown (unknown if destroyed)
Terms and licenses: Academic/Nonprofit Terms; Industry Terms: Not Available to Industry
How to cite: SGEP-sh-Hs-PHGDH-1883 was a gift from Lewis Cantley (Addgene plasmid # 188669 ; http://n2t.net/addgene:188669 ; RRID:Addgene_188669)
